>Addgene plasmid #218902 | pGGF-bGH polyA-G | addgene full sequence | sequence record 435069 | Addgene NGS Result
CTTGAGCGTCGATTTTTGTGATGCTCGTCAGGGGGGCGGAGCCTATGGAAAAACGCCAGCAACGCGGCCT
TTTTACGGTTCCTGGCCTTTTGCTGGCCTTTTGCTCACATGTTCTTTCCTGCGTTATCCCCTGATTCTGT
GGATAACCGTATTACCGCCTTTGAGTGAGCTGATACCGCTCGCCGCAGCCGAACGACCGAGCGCAGCGAG
TCAGTGAGCGAGGAAGCGGAAGAGCGCCCAATACGCAAACCGCCTCTCCCCGCGCGTTGGCCGATTCATT
AATGCAGCTGGCACGACAGGTTTCCCGACTGGAAAGCGGGCAGTGAGCGCAACGCAATTAATGTGAGTTA
GCTCACTCATTAGGCACCCCAGGCTTTACACTTTATGCTTCCGGCTCGTATGTTGTGTGGAATTGTGAGC
GGATAACAATTTCACACGAGCTATTTAGGTGACACTATAGAAGTGAAGCTTGGTCTCAACTAAGCCTGTG
CCTTCTAGTTGCCAGCCATCTGTTGTTTGCCCCTCCCCCGTGCCTTCCTTGACCCTGGAAGGTGCCACTC
CCACTGTCCTTTCCTAATAAAATGAGGAAATTGCATCGCATTGTCTGAGTAGGTGTCATTCTATTCTGGG
GGGTGGGGTGGGGCAGGACAGCAAGGGGGAGGATTGGGAAGACAATAGCAGGCATGCTGGGGATGCGGTG
GGCTCTATGGTATTGAGACCGAATTCTCGCCCTATAGTGAGTCGTATTACCTGGCCGTCGTTTTACAACG
TCGTGACTGGGAAAACCCTGGCGTTACCCAACTTAATCGCCTTGCAGCACATCCCCCTTTCGCCAGCTGG
CGTAATAGCGAAGAGGCCCGCACCGATCGCCCTTCCCAACAGTTGCGCAGCCTGAATGGCGAATGGCGCC
TGATGCGGTATTTTCTCCTTACGCATCTGTGCGGTATTTCACACCGCATATGGTGCACTCTCAGTACAAT
CTGCTCTGATGCCGCATAGTTAAGCCAGCCCCGACACCCGCCAACACCCGCTGACGCGCCCTGACGGGCT
TGTCTGCTCCCGGCATCCGCTTACAGACAAGCTGTGACCGTCTCCGGGAGCTGCATGTGTCAGAGGTTTT
CACCGTCATCACCGAAACGCGCGAGACGAAAGGGCCTCGTGATACGCCTATTTTTATAGGTTAATGTCAT
GATAATAATGGTTTCTTAGACGTCAGGTGGCACTTTTCGGGGAAATGTGCGCGGAACCCCTATTTGTTTA
TTTTTCTAAATACATTCAAATATGTATCCGCTCATGAGACAATAACCCTGATAAATGCTTCAATAATATT
GAAAAAGGAAGAGTATGAGTATTCAACATTTCCGTGTCGCCCTTATTCCCTTTTTTGCGGCATTTTGCCT
TCCTGTTTTTGCTCACCCAGAAACGCTGGTGAAAGTAAAAGATGCTGAAGATCAGTTGGGTGCACGAGTG
GGTTACATCGAACTGGATCTCAACAGCGGTAAGATCCTTGAGAGTTTTCGCCCCGAAGAACGTTTTCCAA
TGATGAGCACTTTTAAAGTTCTGCTATGTGGCGCGGTATTATCCCGTATTGACGCCGGGCAAGAGCAACT
CGGTCGCCGCATACACTATTCTCAGAATGACTTGGTTGAGTACTCACCAGTCACAGAAAAGCATCTTACG
GATGGCATGACAGTAAGAGAATTATGCAGTGCTGCCATAACCATGAGTGATAACACTGCGGCCAACTTAC
TTCTGACAACGATCGGAGGACCGAAGGAGCTAACCGCTTTTTTGCACAACATGGGGGATCATGTAACTCG
CCTTGATCGTTGGGAACCGGAGCTGAATGAAGCCATACCAAACGACGAGCGTGACACCACGATGCCTGTA
GCAATGGCAACAACGTTGCGCAAACTATTAACTGGCGAACTACTTACTCTAGCTTCCCGGCAACAATTAA
TAGACTGGATGGAGGCGGATAAAGTTGCAGGACCACTTCTGCGCTCGGCCCTTCCGGCTGGCTGGTTTAT
TGCTGATAAATCTGGAGCCGGTGAGCGTGGCTCTCGAGGTATCATTGCAGCACTGGGGCCAGATGGTAAG
CCCTCCCGTATCGTAGTTATCTACACGACGGGGAGTCAGGCAACTATGGATGAACGAAATAGACAGATCG
CTGAGATAGGTGCCTCACTGATTAAGCATTGGTAACTGTCAGACCAAGTTTACTCATATATACTTTAGAT
TGATTTAAAACTTCATTTTTAATTTAAAAGGATCTAGGTGAAGATCCTTTTTGATAATCTCATGACCAAA
ATCCCTTAACGTGAGTTTTCGTTCCACTGAGCGTCAGACCCCGTAGAAAAGATCAAAGGATCTTCTTGAG
ATCCTTTTTTTCTGCGCGTAATCTGCTGCTTGCAAACAAAAAAACCACCGCTACCAGCGGTGGTTTGTTT
GCCGGATCAAGAGCTACCAACTCTTTTTCCGAAGGTAACTGGCTTCAGCAGAGCGCAGATACCAAATACT
GTTCTTCTAGTGTAGCCGTAGTTAGGCCACCACTTCAAGAACTCTGTAGCACCGCCTACATACCTCGCTC
TGCTAATCCTGTTACCAGTGGCTGCTGCCAGTGGCGATAAGTCGTGTCTTACCGGGTTGGACTCAAGACG
ATAGTTACCGGATAAGGCGCAGCGGTCGGGCTGAACGGGGGGTTCGTGCACACAGCCCAGCTTGGAGCGA
ACGACCTACACCGAACTGAGATACCTACAGCGTGAGCTATGAGAAAGCGCCACGCTTCCCGAAGGGAGAA
AGGCGGACAGGTATCCGGTAAGCGGCAGGGTCGGAACAGGAGAGCGCACGAGGGAGCTTCCAGGGGGAAA
CGCCTGGTATCTTTATAGTCCTGTCGGGTTTCGCCACCTCTGA
Features (pLannotate 1.2.2; 13 found; start..end, strand, type, name):
    234..326     +  CDS            lacI (fragment): lac repressor; lacI; The lac repressor binds to the lac operator to inhibit transcription in E. coli. This inhibition can be relieved by adding lactose or isopropyl-β-D-thiogalactopyranoside (IPTG).
    339..360     +  protein_bind   CAP binding site: CAP binding activates transcription in the presence of cAMP. E. coli catabolite activator protein
    375..405     +  promoter       lac promoter: promoter for the E. coli lac operon
    413..429     +  protein_bind   lac operator: The lac repressor binds to the lac operator to inhibit transcription in E. coli. This inhibition can be relieved by adding lactose or isopropyl-β-D-thiogalactopyranoside (IPTG). lac repressor encoded by lacI
    443..461     +  promoter       SP6 promoter: promoter for bacteriophage SP6 RNA polymerase
    486..710     +  polyA_signal   bGH poly(A) signal: bovine growth hormone polyadenylation signal
    731..749     -  promoter       T7 promoter: promoter for bacteriophage T7 RNA polymerase
    751..903     +  CDS            lacZα (fragment): LacZα fragment of β-galactosidase; lacZ fragment
    909..1008    -  misc_feature   bom (fragment): basis of mobility region from pBR322
   1110..1145    -  CDS            rop (fragment): Rop protein, which maintains plasmids at low copy number; rop
   1240..1344    +  promoter       AmpR promoter: bla
   1345..2205    +  CDS            AmpR: β-lactamase; bla; confers resistance to ampicillin, carbenicillin, and related antibiotics
   2376..51      +  rep_origin     ori (across the origin): high-copy-number ColE1/pMB1/pBR322/pUC origin of replication
