[The description below was written by a language model from this plasmid's Addgene catalogue record and pLannotate feature annotations shown in this document.]
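Description:
pGGF-bGH polyA-G is a small (about 2.9 kb) Golden Gate part plasmid built on a pUC19 backbone and catalogued as a synthetic biology vector. It is propagated in E. coli as a high-copy plasmid through its ColE1/pUC-type origin of replication, and selection relies on the β-lactamase (AmpR) gene, driven by its own promoter, which confers ampicillin resistance. The rest of the backbone consists of pUC remnants. These include short fragments of lacI, bom and rop, as well as the CAP binding site, lac promoter and lac operator upstream of the cloning region, and a partial lacZα fragment downstream of it.

The only payload is the bovine growth hormone polyadenylation signal, a roughly 225 bp element that directs 3′ cleavage and polyadenylation of mammalian transcripts and so terminates an expression cassette. It lies between an SP6 promoter and an inward-facing T7 promoter. These probably mark common priming or in vitro transcription sites rather than serving any role in the part itself. The plasmid carries no mammalian promoter, coding sequence or eukaryotic selection marker, so it is not an expression vector in its own right. It serves as a donor module, supplying the terminator when a multi-part transcription unit is assembled by Golden Gate cloning.

The "F" and "G" in the name may indicate the flanking overhang positions within the assembly scheme, but the record does not say so. It also does not state the type IIS enzyme or the overhang sequences used. The associated publication concerns proximity labeling proteomics using a self-cleaving peptide, which suggests the part was used to build mammalian expression constructs for that work.
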