Addgene plasmid #218902: pGGF-bGH polyA-G
Purpose: golden gate cloning
Depositing lab: Sven Eyckerman. Depositing organization: Vlaams Instituut voor Biotechnologie (VIB, vzw). Publication: Leveraging a self-cleaving peptide for tailored control in proximity labeling proteomics. Delhaye L, Moschonas GD, Fijalkowska D, Verhee A, De Sutter D, Van de Steene T, De Meyer M, Grzesik H, Van Moortel L, De Bosscher K, Jacobs T, Eyckerman S. Cell Rep Methods. 2024 Jul 15;4(7):100818. doi: 10.1016/j.crmeth.2024.100818. Epub 2024 Jul 9. PubMed 38986614.
Backbone
  Vector backbone: pUC19
  Vector type: Synthetic Biology
Growth in bacteria
  Bacterial resistance: Ampicillin, 100 μg/mL
  Growth temperature: 37°C
  Growth strain: DH5alpha
  Copy number: High Copy
Gene/Insert
  Gene/Insert name: bGH polyA
  Species: B. taurus (bovine)
  Cloning method: Golden Gate
  Sequencing primers: 5′ Unknown
Terms and licenses: Academic/Nonprofit Terms; Industry Terms: Not Available to Industry
Depositor comments: Please visit https://doi.org/10.1101/2023.11.03.565112 for bioRxiv preprint.
How to cite: pGGF-bGH polyA-G was a gift from Sven Eyckerman (Addgene plasmid # 218902 ; http://n2t.net/addgene:218902 ; RRID:Addgene_218902)
